>Addgene plasmid #75135 | MSCV-TRE-dsRed-miR30_shBrd9_1061-PGK-Venus-IRES-NeoR | addgene full sequence | sequence record 151124 | Addgene NGS result
AGCGCCTGATGCGGTATTTTCTCCTTACGCATCTGTGCGGTATTTCACACCGCATATGGTGCACTCTCAG
TACAATCTGCTCTGATGCCGCATAGTTAAGCCAGTAAGCTTTTTGCAAAAGCCTAGGCCTCCAAAAAAGC
CTCCTCACTACTTCTGGAATAGCTCAGAGGCCGAGGCGGCCTCGGCCTCTGCATAAATAAAAAAAATTAG
TCAGCCATGGGGCGGAGAATGGGCGGAACTGGGCGGAGTTAGGGGCGGGATGGGCGGAGTTAGGGGCGGG
ACTATGGTTGCTGACTAATTGAGATGCATGCTTTGCATACTTCTGCCTGCTGGGGAGCCTGGGGACTTTC
CACACCTGGTTGCTGACTAATTGAGATGCATGCTTTGCATACTTCTGCCTGCTGGGGAGCCTGGGGACTT
TCCACACCCTAACTGACACACATTCCACAGCCGGATCTACACTCCGCTATCGCTACGTGACTGGGTCATG
GCTGCGCCCCGACACCCGCCAACACCCGCTGACGCGCCCTGACGGGCTTGTCTGCTCCCGGCATCCGCTT
ACAGACAAGCTGTGACCGTCTCCGGGAGCTGCATGTGTCAGAGGTTTTCACCGTCATCACCGAAACGCGC
GAGGCAGCCAGCTTACCTCCCGGTGGTGGGTCGGTGGTCCCTGGGCAGGGGTCTCCCGATCCCGGACGAG
CCCCCAAATGAAAGACCCCCGCTGACGGGTAGTCAATCACTCAGAGGAGACCCTCCCAAGGAACAGCGAG
ACCACAAGTCGGATGCAACTGCAAGAGGGTTTATTGGATACACGGGTACCCGGGCGACTCAGTCAATCGG
AGGACTGGCGCCCCGAGTGAGGGGTTGTGGGCTCTTTTATTGAGCTCGGGGAGCAGAAGCGCGCGAACAG
AAGCGAGAAGCGAACTGATTGGTTAGTTCAAATAAGGCACAGGGTCATTTCAGGTCCTTGGGGCACCCTG
GAAACATCTGATGGTTCTCTAGGGTCGACCCTGTTCCATCTGTTCCTGACCTTGATCTGAACTTCTCTAT
TCTCAGTTATGTATTTTTCCATGCCTTGCAAAATGGCGTTACTTAAGCTAGCTTGCCAAACCTACAGGTG
GGGTCTTTCATTCCCCCCTTTTTCTGGAGACTAAATAAAATCTTTTATTTTATCTATGGCTCGTACTCTA
TAGGCTTCAGCTGGTGATATTGTTGAGTCAAAACTAGAGCCTGGACCACTGATATCTCGACGGTATCGAT
GCATCGTACATCAGAAGAACTCGTCAAGAAGGCGATAGAAGGCGATGCGCTGCGAATCGGGAGCGGCGAT
ACCGTAAAGCACGAGGAAGCGGTCAGCCCATTCGCCGCCAAGCTCTTCAGCAATATCACGGGTAGCCAAC
GCTATGTCCTGATAGCGGTCCGCCACACCCAGCCGGCCACAGTCGATGAATCCAGAAAAGCGGCCATTTT
CCACCATGATATTCGGCAAGCAGGCATCGCCATGGGTCACGACGAGATCCTCGCCGTCGGGCATGCTCGC
CTTGAGCCTGGCGAACAGTTCGGCTGGCGCGAGCCCCTGATGCTCTTCGTCCAGATCATCCTGATCGACA
AGACCGGCTTCCATCCGAGTACGTGCTCGCTCGATGCGATGTTTCGCTTGGTGGTCGAATGGGCAGGTAG
CCGGATCAAGCGTATGCAGCCGCCGCATTGCATCAGCCATGATGGATACTTTCTCGGCAGGAGCAAGGTG
AGATGACAGGAGATCCTGCCCCGGCACTTCGCCCAATAGCAGCCAGTCCCTTCCCGCTTCAGTGACAACG
TCGAGCACAGCTGCGCAAGGAACGCCCGTCGTGGCCAGCCACGATAGCCGCGCTGCCTCGTCTTGCAGTT
CATTCAGGGCACCGGACAGGTCGGTCTTGACAAAAAGAACCGGGCGCCCCTGCGCTGACAGCCGGAACAC
GGCGGCATCAGAGCAGCCGATTGTCTGTTGTGCCCAGTCATAGCCGAATAGCCTCTCCACCCAAGCGGCC
GGAGAACCTGCGTGCAATCCATCTTGTTCAATCATGGTGGACCGGTAAGCTTATCATCGTGTTTTTCAAA
GGAAAACCACGTCCCCGTGGTTCGGGGGGCCTAGACGTTTTTTTAACCTCGACTAAACACATGTAAAGCA
TGTGCACCGAGGCCCCAGATCAGATCCCATACAATGGGGTACCTTCTGGGCATCCTTCAGCCCCTTGTTG
AATACGCTTGAGGAGAGCCATTTGACTCTTTCCACAACTATCCAACTCACAACGTGGCACTGGGGTTGTG
CCGCCTTTGCAGGTGTATCTTATACACGTGGCTTTTGGCCGCAGAGGCACCTGTCGCCAGGTGGGGGGTT
CCGCTGCCTGCAAAGGGTCGCTACAGACGTTGTTTGTCTTCAAGAAGCTTCCAGAGGAACTGCTTCCTTC
ACGACATTCAACAGACCTTGCATTCCTTTGGCGAGAGGGGAAAGACCCCTAGGAATGCTCGTCAAGAAGA
CAGGGCCAGGTTTCCGGGCCCTCACATTGCCAAAAGACGGCAATATGGTGGAAAATAACATATAGACAAA
CGCACACCGGCCTTATTCCAAGCGGCTTCGGCCAGTAACGTTAGGGGGGGGGGAGGGAGAGGGGGGGGGG
GGGGGGAGAGGGGCGGAATTGAACAATTCTTACTTGTACAGCTCGTCCATGCCGAGAGTGATCCCGGCGG
CGGTCACGAACTCCAGCAGGACCATGTGATCGCGCTTCTCGTTGGGGTCTTTGCTCAGGGCGGACTGGTA
GCTCAGGTAGTGGTTGTCGGGCAGCAGCACGGGGCCGTCGCCGATGGGGGTGTTCTGCTGGTAGTGGTCG
GCGAGCTGCACGCCGCCGTCCTCGATGTTGTGGCGGATCTTGAAGTTGGCCTTGATGCCGTTCTTCTGCT
TGTCGGCGGTGATATAGACGTTGTGGCTGTTGTAGTTGTACTCCAGCTTGTGCCCCAGGATGTTGCCGTC
CTCCTTGAAGTCGATGCCCTTCAGCTCGATGCGGTTCACCAGGGTGTCGCCCTCGAACTTCACCTCGGCG
CGGGTCTTGTAGTTGCCGTCGTCCTTGAAGAAGATGGTGCGCTCCTGGACGTAGCCTTCGGGCATGGCGG
ACTTGAAGAAGTCGTGCTGCTTCATGTGGTCGGGGTAGCGGGCGAAGCACTGCAGGCCGTAGCCCAGGGT
GGTCACGAGGGTGGGCCAGGGCACGGGCAGCTTGCCGGTGGTGCAGATCAGCTTCAGGGTCAGCTTGCCG
TAGGTGGCATCGCCCTCGCCCTCGCCGGACACGCTGAACTTGTGGCCGTTTACGTCGCCGTCCAGCTCGA
CCAGGATGGGCACCACCCCGGTGAACAGCTCCTCGCCCTTGCTCACCATGGTGGAAGCTTGGGCTGCAGG
TCGAAAGGCCCGGAGATGAGGAAGAGGAGAACAGCGCGGCAGACGTGCGCTTTTGAAGCGTGCAGAATGC
CGGGCCTCCGGAGGACCTTCGGGCGCCCGCCCCGCCCCTGAGCCCGCCCCTGAGCCCGCCCCCGGACCCA
CCCCTTCCCAGCCTCTGAGCCCAGAAAGCGAAGGAGCAAAGCTGCTATTGGCCGCTGCCCCAAAGGCCTA
CCCGCTTCCATTGCTCAGCGGTGCTGTCCATCTGCACGAGACTAGTGAGACGTGCTACTTCCATTTGTCA
CGTCCTGCACGACGCGAGCTGCGGGGCGGGGGGGAACTTCCTGACTAGGGGAGGAGTAGAAGGTGGCGCG
AAGGGGCCACCAAAGAACGGAGCCGGTTGGCGCCTACCGGTGGATGTGGAATGTGTGCGAGGCCAGAGGC
CACTTGTGTAGCGCCAAGTGCCCAGCGGGGCTGCTAAAGCGCATGCTCCAGACTGCCTTGGGAAAAGCGC
CTCCCCTACCCGGTAGAATTGCTAGAATTGAAAAAAGTGATTTAATTTATACCATTTTAATTCAGCTTTG
TAAAAATGTATCAAAGAGATAGCAAGGTATTCAGTTTTAGTAAACAAGATAATTGCTCCTAAAGTAGCCC
CTTGAATTCCGAGGCAGTAGGCATGGACCTGAGTTCACTGTCTAATACATCTGTGGCTTCACTATTAGAC
AGTGAACTCAGGTCCGCGCTCACTGTCAACAGCAATATACCTTCTCGAGCCTTCTGTTGGGTTAACCTGA
AGAAGTAATCCCAGCAAGTGTTTCCAAGATGTGCAGGCAACGATTCTGTAAAGTACTGAAGCCTCATTCA
AACAATTACCCTGTTATCCCTAGTCGAGAGATCTTATCATATGACTAGTAAATTCTAGAGTCGCGGCCGC
TACAGGAACAGGTGGTGGCGGCCCTCGGTGCGCTCGTACTGCTCCACGATGGTGTAGTCCTCGTTGTGGG
AGGTGATGTCCAGCTTGGCGTCCACGTAGTAGTAGCCGGGCAGCTGCACGGGCTTCTTGGCCATGTAGAT
GGACTTGAACTCCACCAGGTAGTGGCCGCCGTCCTTCAGCTTCAGGGCCTTGTGGGTCTCGCCCTTCAGC
ACGCCGTCGCGGGGGTACAGGCGCTCGGTGGAGGCCTCCCAGCCCATGGTCTTCTTCTGCATCACGGGGC
CGTCGGAGGGGAAGTTCACGCCGATGAACTTCACCTTGTAGATGAAGCAGCCGTCCTGCAGGGAGGAGTC
CTGGGTCACGGTCGCCACGCCGCCGTCCTCGAAGTTCATCACGCGCTCCCACTTGAAGCCCTCGGGGAAG
GACAGCTTCTTGTAGTCGGGGATGTCGGCGGGGTGCTTCACGTACACCTTGGAGCCGTACTGGAACTGGG
GGGACAGGATGTCCCAGGCGAAGGGCAGGGGGCCGCCCTTGGTCACCTTCAGCTTCACGGTGTTGTGGCC
CTCGTAGGGGCGGCCCTCGCCCTCGCCCTCGATCTCGAACTCGTGGCCGTTCACGGTGCCCTCCATGCGC
ACCTTGAAGCGCATGAACTCGGTGATGACGTTCTCGGAGGAGGCCATGGTGGATCCGTCGAGAGGCTGGA
TCGGTCCCGGTGTCTTCTATGGAGGTCAAAACAGCGTGGATGGCGTCTCCAGGCGATCTGACGGTTCACT
AAACGAGCTCTGCTTATATAGGCCTCCCACCGTACACGCCTACCTCGACCCGGGTACCGAGCTCGACTTT
CACTTTTCTCTATCACTGATAGGGAGTGGTAAACTCGACTTTCACTTTTCTCTATCACTGATAGGGAGTG
GTAAACTCGACTTTCACTTTTCTCTATCACTGATAGGGAGTGGTAAACTCGACTTTCACTTTTCTCTATC
ACTGATAGGGAGTGGTAAACTCGACTTTCACTTTTCTCTATCACTGATAGGGAGTGGTAAACTCGACTTT
CACTTTTCTCTATCACTGATAGGGAGTGGTAAACTCGACTTTCACTTTTCTCTATCACTGATAGGGAGTG
GTAAACTCGATGCTCTAGAGGATCGATCCCCCAGATCTTCAATTCCGGCGCCTAGAGAAGGAGTGAGGGC
TGGATAAAGGGAGGATCGAGGCGGGGTCGAACGAGGAGGTTCAAGGGGGAGAGACGGGGCGGATGGAGGA
AGAGGAGGCGGAGGCTTAGGGTGTACAAAGGGCTTGACCCAGGGAGGGGGGTCAAAAGCCAAGGCTTCCC
AGGTCACGATGTAGGGGACCTGGTCTGGGTGTCCATGCGGGCCAGGTGAAAAGACCTTGATCTTAACCTG
GGTGATGAGGTCTCGGTTAAAGGTGCCGTCTCGCGGCCATCCGACGTTAAAGGTTGGCCATTCTGCAGAG
CAGAAGGTAACCCAACGTCTCTTCTTGACATCTACCGACTGGTTGTGAGCGATCCGCTCGACATCTTTCC
AGTGACCTAAGGTCAAACTTAAGGGAGTGGTAACAGTCTGGCCCTAATTTTCAGACAAATACAGAAACAC
AGTCAGACAGAGACAACACAGAACGATGCTGCAGCGCTGCAGCAGACAAGACGCGCGGCTTCGGTTCCAA
ACCGAAAGCAAAAATTCAGACGGAGGCGGGAACTGTTTTAGGTTCTCGTCTCCTACCAGAACCACATATC
CTGACGGGGTCGGATTCCACATCGACTCCCTTCCTCAGGTCGGGCCACAAAAACGGCCCCCAAAGTCCCT
GGGACGTCTCCCAGGGTTGCGGCCGGGTGTTCAGAACTCGTCAGTTCCACCACGGGTCCGCCAGATACAG
AGCTAGTTAGCTAACTAGTACAGACGCAGGCGCATAACATCAAACATAGACACTAGACAATCGGACAGAC
ACAGATAAGTTGCTGGCCAGCTTACCTCCCGGTGGTGGGTCGGTGGTCCCTGGGCAGGGGTCTCCAAATC
CCGGACGAGCCCCCAAATGAAAGACCCCCGTCGTGGGTAGTCAATCACTCAGAGGAGACCCTCCCAAGGA
ACAGCGAGACCACGATTCGGATGCAAACAGCAAGAGGCTTTATTGGGAATACGGGTACCCGGGCGACGCA
GTCTATCGGAAGACTGGCGCGCCGAGTGAGGGGTTGTGGGCTCTTTTATTGAGCTCTGCTTATATAGACC
TCCCACCGTACACGCCTACCGCCCATTTGCGTCAATGGGGCGGAGTTGTTACGACATTTTGGAAAGTCCC
GTTGATTTTGGTGCCAAAACAAACTCCCATTGACGTCAATGGGGTGGAGACTTGGAAATCCCCGTGAGTC
AAACCGCTATCCACGCCCATTGATGTACTGCCAAAACCGCATCACCATGGTAATAGCGATGACTAATACG
TAGATGTACTGCCAAGTAGGAAAGTCCCATAAGGTCATGTACTGGGCATAATGCCAGGCGGGCCATTTAC
CGTCATTGACGTCAATAGGGGGCGTACTTGGCATATGATACACTTGATGTACTGCCAAGTGGGCAGTTTA
CCGTAAATACTCCACCCATTGACGTCAATGGAAAGTCCCTATTGGCGTTACTATGGGAACATACGTCATT
ATTGACGTCAATGGGCGGGGGTCGTTGGGCGGTCAGCCAGGCGGGCCATTTACCGTAAGTTATGTAACGC
GGAACTCCATATATGGGCTATGAACTAATGACCCCGTAATTGATTACTATTAATAACTAGTCAATAATCA
ATGTCAACATGGCGGTAATGTTGGACATGAGCCAATATAAATGTACATATTATGATATGGATACAACGTA
TGCAATGGCCAAGCTAATTCTTGAAGACGAAAGGGCCTCGTGATACGCCTATTTTTATAGGTTAATGTCA
TGATAATAATGGTTTCTTAGACGTCAGGTGGCACTTTTCGGGGAAATGTGCGCGGAACCCCTATTTGTTT
ATTTTTCTAAATACATTCAAATATGTATCCGCTCATGAGACAATAACCCTGATAAATGCTTCAATAATAT
TGAAAAAGGAAGAGTATGAGTATTCAACATTTCCGTGTCGCCCTTATTCCCTTTTTTGCGGCATTTTGCC
TTCCTGTTTTTGCTCACCCAGAAACGCTGGTGAAAGTAAAAGATGCTGAAGATCAGTTGGGTGCACGAGT
GGGTTACATCGAACTGGATCTCAACAGCGGTAAGATCCTTGAGAGTTTTCGCCCCGAAGAACGTTTTCCA
ATGATGAGCACTTTTAAAGTTCTGCTATGTGGCGCGGTATTATCCCGTGTTGACGCCGGGCAAGAGCAAC
TCGGTCGCCGCATACACTATTCTCAGAATGACTTGGTTGAGTACTCACCAGTCACAGAAAAGCATCTTAC
GGATGGCATGACAGTAAGAGAATTATGCAGTGCTGCCATAACCATGAGTGATAACACTGCGGCCAACTTA
CTTCTGACAACGATCGGAGGACCGAAGGAGCTAACCGCTTTTTTGCACAACATGGGGGATCATGTAACTC
GCCTTGATCGTTGGGAACCGGAGCTGAATGAAGCCATACCAAACGACGAGCGTGACACCACGATGCCTGC
AGCAATGGCAACAACGTTGCGCAAACTATTAACTGGCGAACTACTTACTCTAGCTTCCCGGCAACAATTA
ATAGACTGGATGGAGGCGGATAAAGTTGCAGGACCACTTCTGCGCTCGGCCCTTCCGGCTGGCTGGTTTA
TTGCTGATAAATCTGGAGCCGGTGAGCGTGGGTCTCGCGGTATCATTGCAGCACTGGGGCCAGATGGTAA
GCCCTCCCGTATCGTAGTTATCTACACGACGGGGAGTCAGGCAACTATGGATGAACGAAATAGACAGATC
GCTGAGATAGGTGCCTCACTGATTAAGCATTGGTAACTGTCAGACCAAGTTTACTCATATATACTTTAGA
TTGATTTAAAACTTCATTTTTAATTTAAAAGGATCTAGGTGAAGATCCTTTTTGATAATCTCATGACCAA
AATCCCTTAACGTGAGTTTTCGTTCCACTGAGCGTCAGACCCCGTAGAAAAGATCAAAGGATCTTCTTGA
GATCCTTTTTTTCTGCGCGTAATCTGCTGCTTGCAAACAAAAAAACCACCGCTACCAGCGGTGGTTTGTT
TGCCGGATCAAGAGCTACCAACTCTTTTTCCGAAGGTAACTGGCTTCAGCAGAGCGCAGATACCAAATAC
TGTCCTTCTAGTGTAGCCGTAGTTAGGCCACCACTTCAAGAACTCTGTAGCACCGCCTACATACCTCGCT
CTGCTAATCCTGTTACCAGTGGCTGCTGCCAGTGGCGATAAGTCGTGTCTTACCGGGTTGGACTCAAGAC
GATAGTTACCGGATAAGGCGCAGCGGTCGGGCTGAACGGGGGGTTCGTGCACACAGCCCAGCTTGGAGCG
AACGACCTACACCGAACTGAGATACCTACAGCGTGAGCTATGAGAAAGCGCCACGCTTCCCGAAGGGAGA
AAGGCGGACAGGTATCCGGTAAGCGGCAGGGTCGGAACAGGAGAGCGCACGAGGGAGCTTCCAGGGGGAA
ACGCCTGGTATCTTTATAGTCCTGTCGGGTTTCGCCACCTCTGACTTGAGCGTCGATTTTTGTGATGCTC
GTCAGGGGGGCGGAGCCTATGGAAAAACGCCAGCAACGCGGCCTTTTTACGGTTCCTGGCCTTTTGCTGG
CCTTTTGCTCACATGTTCTTTCCTGCGTTATCCCCTGATTCTGTGGATAACCGTATTACCGCCTTTGAGT
GAGCTGATACCGCTCGCCGCAGCCGAACGACCGAGCGCAGCGAGTCAGTGAGCGAGGAAGCGGAAG
Features (pLannotate 1.2.2; 24 found; start..end, strand, type, name):
      5..106     -  misc_feature   bom (fragment): basis of mobility region from pBR322
    112..441     -  promoter       SV40 promoter: SV40 enhancer and early promoter
    458..496     -  misc_feature   bom (fragment): basis of mobility region from pBR322
    598..638     -  CDS            rop (fragment): Rop protein, which maintains plasmids at low copy number; rop
    707..1132    -  LTR            3' LTR (ΔU3): self-inactivating 3' long terminal repeat (LTR) from Moloney murine leukemia virus
   1174..1246    -  CDS            env (fragment): murine leukemia virus gPr80 envelope polyprotein precursor; env; proteolytically cleaved into gp70SU and p15TM subunits
   1271..2065    -  CDS            NeoR/KanR: aminoglycoside phosphotransferase from Tn5; aph(3')-II (or nptII); confers resistance to neomycin, kanamycin, and G418 (Geneticin®)
   2081..2543    -  misc_feature   IRES: internal ribosome entry site (IRES) of the encephalomyocarditis virus (EMCV)
   2690..3409    -  CDS            Venus: yellow fluorescent protein (YFP) with fast and efficient maturation (Nagai et al., 2002) mammalian codon-optimized
   3432..3931    -  promoter       PGK promoter: mouse phosphoglycerate kinase 1 promoter
   3954..4066    -  ncRNA          3' miR-30a: sequence downstream of the 71-nt precursor of the human miR-30a microRNA (Zeng et al., 2002) miRNA
   4178..4271    -  ncRNA          5' miR-30a: sequence upstream of the 71-nt precursor of the human miR-30a microRNA (Zeng et al., 2002) miRNA
   4340..5017    -  CDS            DsRed2: improved tetrameric variant of DsRed fluorescent protein mammalian codon-optimized
   5116..5154    -  promoter       minimal CMV promoter: human cytomegalovirus (CMV) immediate early promoter
   5159..5176    -  misc_feature   MCS (fragment): pUC18/19 multiple cloning site
   5187..5457    -  protein_bind   tetracycline response element: contains seven copies of the tetracycline operator tetO tetracycline repressor TetR
   5507..5923    -  CDS            gag (truncated): truncated Moloney murine leukemia virus (MMLV) gag gene lacking the start codon
   5990..6264    -  misc_feature   MESV Ψ (fragment): packaging signal of murine embryonic stem cell virus
   6386..6561    -  LTR            5' LTR (truncated): truncated long terminal repeat from Moloney murine sarcoma virus
   6562..6765    -  promoter       CMV promoter: human cytomegalovirus (CMV) immediate early promoter
   6766..7145    -  enhancer       CMV enhancer: human cytomegalovirus immediate early enhancer
   7331..7435    +  promoter       AmpR promoter: bla
   7436..8296    +  CDS            AmpR: β-lactamase; bla; confers resistance to ampicillin, carbenicillin, and related antibiotics
   8467..9055    +  rep_origin     ori: high-copy-number ColE1/pMB1/pBR322/pUC origin of replication
