[The description below was written by a language model from this plasmid's Addgene catalogue record and pLannotate feature annotations shown in this document.]
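Description:
MSCV-TRE-dsRed-miR30_shBrd9_1061-PGK-Venus-IRES-NeoR is a gammaretroviral (MSCV/MoMLV-type) vector for tetracycline-inducible knockdown of mouse Brd9. In bacteria it is maintained through a ColE1/pUC-type origin and ampicillin resistance (AmpR). The viral genome is annotated on the minus strand. It begins with a hybrid 5′ end in which the CMV enhancer and promoter are fused to a truncated LTR, driving genomic RNA production in packaging cells. This is followed by the MESV Ψ packaging signal with a truncated gag segment, and the genome ends in a self-inactivating ΔU3 3′ LTR. After integration, LTR promoter activity should therefore be lost, leaving expression to the internal promoters.

The payload consists of two cassettes. In the first, a tetracycline response element with seven tetO copies, joined to a minimal CMV promoter, drives DsRed2. The shRNA lies in the 3′ portion of that transcript, embedded between human miR-30a 5′ and 3′ flanking sequences and cloned between XhoI and EcoRI sites. The hairpin is thus made as a Pol II microRNA mimic processed by the endogenous miRNA pathway, and red fluorescence reports cells in which it is induced. Induction requires a tetracycline-controlled transactivator, which is not among the annotated features and so must be supplied by the target cells.

In the second cassette, the constitutive mouse PGK promoter expresses Venus, with an EMCV IRES allowing NeoR translation from the same transcript. Transduced cells can therefore be tracked by yellow fluorescence and selected with G418, independently of induction. The associated publication concerns the sensitivity of myeloid leukemia cells to BRD9 inhibition, consistent with use in conditional Brd9 loss-of-function studies in murine cells.
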