Addgene plasmid #75135: MSCV-TRE-dsRed-miR30_shBrd9_1061-PGK-Venus-IRES-NeoR
Purpose: Retroviral expression plasmid encoding inducible shBrd9_1061 (targeting murine Brd9)
Depositing lab: Christopher Vakoc. Depositing organization: Cold Spring Harbor Laboratory. Publication: Sensitivity and engineered resistance of myeloid leukemia cells to BRD9 inhibition. Hohmann AF, Martin LJ, Minder JL, Roe JS, Shi J, Steurer S, Bader G, McConnell D, Pearson M, Gerstberger T, Gottschamel T, Thompson D, Suzuki Y, Koegl M, Vakoc CR. Nat Chem Biol. 2016 Jul 4. doi: 10.1038/nchembio.2115. PubMed 27376689.
Backbone
  Vector backbone: MSCV-TRE-dsRed-miR30-shRNA-PGK-Venus-IRES-NeoR
  Backbone size w/o insert (bp): 9127
  Vector type: Retroviral
  Selectable markers: Neomycin (select with G418)
Growth in bacteria
  Bacterial resistance: Ampicillin, 100 μg/mL
  Growth temperature: 37°C
  Growth strain: NEB Stable
  Copy number: Unknown
Gene/Insert
  Gene/Insert name: shBrd9_1061
  gRNA/shRNA sequence: TTAGACAGTGAACTCAGGTCCA
  Species: M. musculus (mouse)
  Cloning method: Restriction Enzyme; 5′ cloning site Xho1 (not destroyed); 3′ cloning site EcoR1 (not destroyed)
  Sequencing primers: 5′ TGT TTG AAT GAG GCT TCA GTA C; 3′ -
Terms and licenses: Academic/Nonprofit Terms; Industry Terms: Not Available to Industry
How to cite: MSCV-TRE-dsRed-miR30_shBrd9_1061-PGK-Venus-IRES-NeoR was a gift from Christopher Vakoc (Addgene plasmid # 75135 ; http://n2t.net/addgene:75135 ; RRID:Addgene_75135)
