>Addgene plasmid #75135 | MSCV-TRE-dsRed-miR30_shBrd9_1061-PGK-Venus-IRES-NeoR | depositor partial sequence | sequence record 142083 | shRNA
TGCTGTTGACAGTGAGCGCGGACCTGAGTTCACTGTCTAATAGTGAAGCCACAGATGTATTAGACAGTGA
ACTCAGGTCCATGCCTACTGCCTCGGA
