>Addgene plasmid #75135 | MSCV-TRE-dsRed-miR30_shBrd9_1061-PGK-Venus-IRES-NeoR | addgene partial sequence | sequence record 147022 | pLXSN5 5'-CCCTTGAACCTCCTCGTTCGACC-3'
CGGAATTGAAGATCTGGGGGATCGATCCTCTAGAGCATCGAGTTTACCACTCCCTATCAGTGATAGAGAA
AAGTGAAAGTCGAGTTTACCACTCCCTATCAGTGATAGAGAAAAGTGAAAGTCGAGTTTACCACTCCCTA
TCAGTGATAGAGAAAAGTGAAAGTCGAGTTTACCACTCCCTATCAGTGATAGAGAAAAGTGAAAGTCGAG
TTTACCACTCCCTATCAGTGATAGAGAAAAGTGAAAGTCGAGTTTACCACTCCCTATCAGTGATAGAGAA
AAGTGAAAGTCGAGTTTACCACTCCCTATCAGTGATAGAGAAAAGTGAAAGTCGAGCTCGGTACCCGGGT
CGAGGTAGGCGTGTACGGTGGGAGGCCTATATAAGCAGAGCTCGTTTAGTGAACCGTCAGATCGCCTGGA
GACGCCATCCACGCTGTTTTGACCTCCATAGAAGACACCGGGACCGATCCAGCCTCTCGACGGATCCACC
ATGGCCTCCTCCGAGAACGTCATCACCGAGTTCATGCGCTTCAAGGTGCGCATGGAGGGCACCGTGAACG
GCCACGAGTTCGAGATCGAGGGCGAGGGCGAGGGCCGCCCCTACGAGGGCCACAACACCGTGAAGCTGAA
GGTGACCAAGG
